Addgene plasmid #204492: aCE121
Purpose: Cadherin circuit
Depositing lab: Ron Weiss. Depositing organization: Massachusetts Institute of Technology. Publication: Synthetic symmetry breaking and programmable multicellular structure formation. Wauford N, Patel A, Tordoff J, Enghuus C, Jin A, Toppen J, Kemp ML, Weiss R. Cell Syst. 2023 Sep 20;14(9):806-818.e5. doi: 10.1016/j.cels.2023.08.001. Epub 2023 Sep 8. PubMed 37689062.
Backbone
  Vector backbone: plasmid DNA
  Vector type: Mammalian Expression, Bacterial Expression, Synthetic Biology
  Selectable markers: Puromycin
Growth in bacteria
  Bacterial resistance: Kanamycin, 50 μg/mL
  Growth temperature: 37°C
  Growth strain: DH5alpha
  Copy number: Unknown
Gene/Insert 1
  Gene/Insert name: EBFP2
  Promoter: hEF1a
  Cloning method: Unknown
  Sequencing primers: 5′ unknown
Gene/Insert 2
  Gene/Insert name: Cdh6-mKate2
  Promoter: hEF1a
  Tag / fusion protein: 2A
  Cloning method: Unknown
  Sequencing primers: 5′ unknown
Gene/Insert 3
  Gene/Insert name: Cdh1-EYFP
  Promoter: hEF1a
  Tag / fusion protein: 2A
  Cloning method: Unknown
  Sequencing primers: 5′ unknown
Terms and licenses: Academic/Nonprofit Terms; Industry Terms: Not Available to Industry
How to cite: aCE121 was a gift from Ron Weiss (Addgene plasmid # 204492 ; http://n2t.net/addgene:204492 ; RRID:Addgene_204492)
