[The description below was written by a language model from this plasmid's Addgene catalogue record and pLannotate feature annotations shown in this document.]
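Description:
aCE121 is a 14.2 kb synthetic biology plasmid for mammalian cells, described in its record simply as a "cadherin circuit". It is propagated in E. coli on a high-copy ColE1/pUC-type origin with kanamycin selection (aph(3')-Ia). For mammalian selection it carries a puromycin N-acetyltransferase gene flanked by Gateway attB sites and followed by a rabbit β-globin polyadenylation signal. No promoter is annotated in front of this marker, so the record does not show how it is driven.

The payload consists of three coding units arranged in series on the same strand: EBFP2, mouse Cdh6 (K-cadherin) linked to mKate2, and mouse Cdh1 (E-cadherin) linked to a monomeric EYFP. Each unit ends in its own synthetic poly(A) signal. The catalogue lists hEF1a as the promoter for all three and a 2A element joining each cadherin to its fluorescent reporter, which would yield separate cadherin and reporter proteins from one transcript. However, the feature table annotates only one EF-1α core promoter with intron A, placed upstream of EBFP2.

A φC31 attP fragment lies between that promoter and EBFP2, and a minimal φC31 attB site sits immediately upstream of Cdh1, both annotated on the same strand. This layout suggests a recombinase-actuated switch. In the initial state the promoter would express EBFP2. φC31 integrase-mediated recombination between attP and attB could excise the intervening EBFP2 and Cdh6-mKate2 segment and bring Cdh1-EYFP under the promoter. The record does not state this logic explicitly, and it does not explain how Cdh6-mKate2 is expressed. Because cadherins mediate homophilic adhesion and drive cell sorting, the construct fits the associated work on synthetic symmetry breaking and programmable multicellular structure formation, with the colour reporters marking each cell's adhesion state.
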