Features (pLannotate 1.2.2; 20 found; start..end, strand, type, name):
    212..1021    +  CDS            KanR: aminoglycoside phosphotransferase; aph(3')-Ia; confers resistance to kanamycin in bacteria or G418 (Geneticin®) in eukaryotes
   1176..1764    +  rep_origin     ori: high-copy-number ColE1/pMB1/pBR322/pUC origin of replication
   1892..1912    +  protein_bind   attB4: mutant version of attB; core recombination site for the Gateway® BP reaction BP Clonase™
   1978..1998    +  protein_bind   attB1: mutant version of attB; core recombination site for the Gateway® BP reaction BP Clonase™
   2017..2616    +  CDS            PuroR: puromycin N-acetyltransferase; pac from Streptomyces alboniger; confers resistance to puromycin
   2618..2642    -  protein_bind   attB2: mutant version of attB; recombination site for the Gateway® BP reaction BP Clonase™
   2646..2726    +  CDS            HBB (fragment): HBB_PONPY - Experimental evidence at transcript level: Swiss-Prot protein existence level 2. Involved in oxygen transport from the lung to the various peripheral tissues. From Pongo pygmaeus (Bornean orangutan).
   2797..2852    +  polyA_signal   β-globin poly(A) signal: rabbit β-globin polyadenylation signal (Gil and Proudfoot, 1987)
   3826..4037    +  promoter       EF-1α core promoter: core promoter for human elongation factor EF-1α
   4038..4976    +  intron         EF-1α intron A: intron upstream of the start codon of human EF-1α
   5056..5112    +  protein_bind   phage φC31 attP (fragment): attachment site of phage φC31 phage φC31 integrase
   5123..5839    +  CDS            EBFP2: EBFP2 is a basic (constitutively fluorescent) blue fluorescent protein published in 2007, derived from Aequorea victoria. It is reported to be a rapidly-maturing monomer with moderate acid sensitivity.
   5895..5943    +  polyA_signal   poly(A) signal: synthetic polyadenylation signal
   6650..9019    +  CDS            Cdh6: CADH6_MOUSE - Experimental evidence at protein level: Swiss-Prot protein existence level 1. Cadherins are calcium-dependent cell adhesion proteins. They preferentially interact with themselves in a homophilic manner in connecting cells; cadherins may thus contribute to the sorting of heterogeneous cell types. From Mus musculus (Mouse).
   9086..9781    +  CDS            mKate2: mKate2 is a basic (constitutively fluorescent) red fluorescent protein published in 2009, derived from Entacmaea quadricolor. It is reported to be a rapidly-maturing monomer with moderate acid sensitivity.
   9843..9891    +  polyA_signal   poly(A) signal: synthetic polyadenylation signal
  10532..10565   +  protein_bind   attB: minimal attB site for the φC31 integrase (Groth et al., 2000) phage φC31 integrase
  10582..13233   +  CDS            Cdh1: CADH1_MOUSE - Experimental evidence at protein level: Swiss-Prot protein existence level 1. (Microbial infection) Does not function as a receptor for L.monocytogenes internalin A (InlA); mutating a single surface-exposed residue confers receptor activity to this protein and promotes uptake of the bacteria. From Mus musculus (Mouse).
  13300..14016   +  CDS            mEYFP: mEYFP is a basic (constitutively fluorescent) yellow fluorescent protein published in 2002, derived from Aequorea victoria. It is reported to be a very rapidly-maturing monomer.
  14072..14120   +  polyA_signal   poly(A) signal: synthetic polyadenylation signal
>Addgene plasmid #204492 | aCE121 | addgene full sequence | sequence record 409196 | Addgene NGS Result
GTTCGCAATTCAGGAAAGGGCCTCGTGATACGCCTATTTTTATAGGTTAATGTCATGATAATAATGGTTT
CTTAGACGTCAGGTGGCACTTTTCGGGGAAATGTGCTGGCCCGTGTCTCAAAATCTCTGATGTTACATTG
CACAAGATAAAAATATATCATCATGAACAATAAAACTGTCTGCTTACATAAACAGTAATACAAGGGGTGT
TATGAGCCATATTCAACGGGAAACGTCGAGGCCGCGATTAAATTCCAACATGGATGCTGATTTATATGGG
TATAAATGGGCTCGCGATAATGTCGGGCAATCAGGTGCGACAATCTATCGCTTGTATGGGAAGCCCGATG
CGCCAGAGTTGTTTCTGAAACATGGCAAAGGTAGCGTTGCCAATGATGTTACAGATGAGATGGTCAGACT
AAACTGGCTGACGGAATTTATGCCTCTTCCGACCATCAAGCATTTTATCCGTACTCCTGATGATGCATGG
TTACTCACCACTGCGATCCCCGGAAAAACAGCATTCCAGGTATTAGAAGAATATCCTGATTCAGGTGAAA
ATATTGTTGATGCGCTGGCAGTGTTCCTGCGCCGGTTGCATTCGATTCCTGTTTGTAATTGTCCTTTTAA
CAGCGATCGCGTATTTCGTCTCGCTCAGGCGCAATCACGAATGAATAACGGTTTGGTTGATGCGAGTGAT
TTTGATGACGAGCGTAATGGCTGGCCTGTTGAACAAGTCTGGAAAGAAATGCATAAACTTTTGCCATTCT
CACCGGATTCAGTCGTCACTCATGGTGATTTCTCACTTGATAACCTTATTTTTGACGAGGGGAAATTAAT
AGGTTGTATTGATGTTGGACGAGTCGGAATCGCAGACCGATACCAGGATCTTGCCATCCTATGGAACTGC
CTCGGTGAGTTTTCTCCTTCATTACAGAAACGGCTTTTTCAAAAATATGGTATTGATAATCCTGATATGA
ATAAATTGCAGTTTCATTTGATGCTCGATGAGTTTTTCTAATCAGAATTGGTTAATTGGTTGTAACACTG
GCAGAGCATTACGCTGACTTGACGGGACGGAAGATCCTTTTTGATAATCTCATGACCAAAATCCCTTAAC
GTGAGTTTTCGTTCCACTGAGCGTCAGACCCCGTAGAAAAGATCAAAGGATCTTCTTGAGATCCTTTTTT
TCTGCGCGTAATCTGCTGCTTGCAAACAAAAAAACCACCGCTACCAGCGGTGGTTTGTTTGCCGGATCAA
GAGCTACCAACTCTTTTTCCGAAGGTAACTGGCTTCAGCAGAGCGCAGATACCAAATACTGTTCTTCTAG
TGTAGCCGTAGTTAGGCCACCACTTCAAGAACTCTGTAGCACCGCCTACATACCTCGCTCTGCTAATCCT
GTTACCAGTGGCTGCTGCCAGTGGCGATAAGTCGTGTCTTACCGGGTTGGACTCAAGACGATAGTTACCG
GATAAGGCGCAGCGGTCGGGCTGAACGGGGGGTTCGTGCACACAGCCCAGCTTGGAGCGAACGACCTACA
CCGAACTGAGATACCTACAGCGTGAGCTATGAGAAAGCGCCACGCTTCCCGAAGGGAGAAAGGCGGACAG
GTATCCGGTAAGCGGCAGGGTCGGAACAGGAGAGCGCACGAGGGAGCTTCCAGGGGGAAACGCCTGGTAT
CTTTATAGTCCTGTCGGGTTTCGCCACCTCTGACTTGAGCGTCGATTTTTGTGATGCTCGTCAGGGGGGC
GGAGCCTATGGAAAAACGCCAGCAACGCGGCCTTTTTACGGTTCCTGGCCTTTTGCTGGCCTTTTGCTCA
CATGTTCTTTCCTGCGTTATCCCCTGATTCTGTGGCATGCGTATCGATGTCGACGTTAACGCTAGTGATA
TCAACTTTGTATAGAAAAGTTGGCTCCGAATTTCTCGAGGGCTTGTCGACGACGGCGGTCTCCGTCGTCA
GGATCATGAATTCGACCCAAGTTTGTACAAAAAAGCAGGCTGAACGGCCTGCCACCATGACCGAGTACAA
GCCCACGGTGCGCCTCGCCACCCGCGACGACGTCCCCCGGGCCGTACGCACCCTCGCCGCCGCGTTCGCC
GACTACCCCGCCACGCGCCACACCGTCGACCCGGACCGCCACATCGAGCGGGTCACCGAGCTGCAAGAAC
TCTTCCTCACGCGCGTCGGGCTCGACATCGGCAAGGTGTGGGTCGCGGACGACGGCGCCGCGGTGGCGGT
CTGGACCACGCCGGAGAGCGTCGAAGCGGGGGCGGTGTTCGCCGAGATCGGCCCGCGCATGGCCGAGTTG
AGCGGTTCCCGGCTGGCCGCGCAGCAACAGATGGAAGGCCTCCTGGCGCCGCACCGGCCCAAGGAGCCCG
CGTGGTTCCTGGCCACCGTCGGCGTCTCGCCCGACCACCAGGGCAAGGGTCTGGGCAGCGCCGTCGTGCT
CCCCGGAGTGGAGGCGGCCGAGCGCGCCGGGGTGCCCGCCTTCCTGGAGACCTCCGCGCCCCGCAACCTC
CCCTTCTACGAGCGGCTCGGCTTCACCGTCACCGCCGACGTCGAGGTGCCCGAAGGACCGCGCACCTGGT
GCATGACCCGCAAGCCCGGTGCCTGATACCCAGCTTTCTTGTACAAAGTGGTACGCGTGAATTCACTCCT
CAGGTGCAGGCTGCCTATCAGAAGGTGGTGGCTGGTGTGGCCAATGCCCTGGCTCACAAATACCACTGAG
ATCTTTTTCCCTCTGCCAAAAATTATGGGGACATCATGAAGCCCCTTGAGCATCTGACTTCTGGCTAATA
AAGGAAATTTATTTTCATTGCAATAGTGTGTTGGAATTTTTTGTGTCTCTCACTCGGAAGGACATATGGG
AGGGCAAATCATTTAAAACATCAGAATGAGTATTTGGTTTAGAGTTTGGCAACATATGCCCATATGCTGG
CTGCCATGAACAAAGGTTGGCTATAAAGAGGTCATCAGTATATGAAACAGCCCCCTGCTGTCCATTCCTT
ATTCCATAGAAAAGCCTTGACTTGAGGTTAGATTTTTTTTATATTTTGTTTTGTGTTATTTTTTTCTTTA
ACATCCCTAAAATTTTCCTTACATGTTTTACTAGCCAGATTTTTCCTCCTCTCCTGACTACTCCCAGTCA
TAGCTGTCCCTCTTCTCTTATGGAGATCCCTCGACGAGGAAGCAGAGCGTAAAACGACGGCCAGGCAGTA
CCGGAGTTCTGCAATTCATGTGATCTGCGCCTGGGAGCTCACGGGGACAGCCCCCCCCCAAAGCCCCCAG
GGATGTAATTACGTCCCTCCCCCGCTAGGGGGCAGCAGCGAGCCGCCCGGGGCTCCGCTCCGGTCCGGCG
CTCCCCCCGCATCCCCGAGCCGGCAGCGTGCGGGGACAGCCCGGGCACGGGGAAGGTGGCACGGGATCGC
TTTCCTCTGAACGCTTCTCGCTGCTCTTTGAGCCTGCAGACACCTGGGGGGATACGGGGAAAAAGCTAGG
CTGAAAGAGGATCTTAGAATGACACGCGCCTGGGAGCTCACGGGGACAGCCCCCCCCCAAAGCCCCCAGG
GATGTAATTACGTCCCTCCCCCGCTAGGGGGCAGCAGCGAGCCGCCCGGGGCTCCGCTCCGGTCCGGCGC
TCCCCCCGCATCCCCGAGCCGGCAGCGTGCGGGGACAGCCCGGGCACGGGGAAGGTGGCACGGGATCGCT
TTCCTCTGAACGCTTCTCGCTGCTCTTTGAGCCTGCAGACACCTGGGGGGATACGGGGAAAAAGCTGGAT
CATAACTCGACGTGCATACTTTAATTGGCTCCGGTGCCCGTCAGTGGGCAGAGCGCACATCGCCCACAGT
CCCCGAGAAGTTGTGGGGAGGGGTCGGCAATTGAACCGGTGCCTAGAGAAGGTGGCGCGGGGTAAACTGG
GAAAGTGATGTCGTGTACTGGCTCCGCCTTTTTCCCGAGGGTGGGGGAGAACCGTATATAAGTGCAGTAG
TCGCCGTGAACGTTCTTTTTCGCAACGGGTTTGCCGCCAGAACACAGGTAAGTGCCGTGTGTGGTTCCCG
CGGGCCTGGCCTCTTTACGGGTTATGGCCCTTGCGTGCCTTGAATTACTTCCACCTGGCTGCAGTACGTG
ATTCTTGATCCCGAGCTTCGGGTTGGAAGTGGGTGGGAGAGTTCGAGGCCTTGCGCTTAAGGAGCCCCTT
CGCCTCGTGCTTGAGTTGAGGCCTGGCCTGGGCGCTGGGGCCGCCGCGTGCGAATCTGGTGGCACCTTCG
CGCCTGTCTCGCTGCTTTCGATAAGTCTCTAGCCATTTAAAATTTTTGATGACCTGCTGCGACGCTTTTT
TTCTGGCAAGATAGTCTTGTAAATGCGGGCCAAGATCTGCACACTGGTATTTCGGTTTTTGGGGCCGCGG
GCGGCGACGGGGCCCGTGCGTCCCAGCGCACATGTTCGGCGAGGCGGGGCCTGCGAGCGCGGCCACCGAG
AATCGGACGGGGGTAGTCTCAAGCTGGCCGGCCTGCTCTGGTGCCTGGCCTCGCGCCGCCGTGTATCGCC
CCGCCCTGGGCGGCAAGGCTGGCCCGGTCGGCACCAGTTGCGTGAGCGGAAAGATGGCCGCTTCCCGGCC
CTGCTGCAGGGAGCTCAAAATGGAGGACGCGGCGCTCGGGAGAGCGGGCGGGTGAGTCACCCACACAAAG
GAAAAGGGCCTTTCCGTCCTCAGCCGTCGCTTCATGTGACTCCACGGAGTACCGGGCGCCGTCCAGGCAC
CTCGATTAGTTCTCGAGCTTTTGGAGTACGTCGTCTTTAGGTTGGGGGGAGGGGTTTTATGCGATGGAGT
TTCCCCACACTGAGTGGGTGGAGACTGAAGTTAGGCCAGCTTGGCACTTGATGTAATTCTCCTTGGAATT
TGCCCTTTTTGAGTTTGGATCTTGGTTCATTCTCAAGCCTCAGACAGTGGTTCAAAGTTTTTTTCTTCCA
TTTCAGGTGGATCCCAAGGGCAGATAGTTTTAAAGTTGGTTATTAGTTACTGTGATATTTATCACGGTAC
CCAATAACCAATGAAGGAGTAGTGCCCCAACTGGGGTAACCTTTGAGTTCTCTCAGTTGGGGGCGTAGGG
TCAGGTGCCACCATGGTGAGCAAGGGCGAGGAGCTGTTCACCGGGGTGGTGCCCATCCTGGTCGAGCTGG
ACGGCGACGTAAACGGCCACAAGTTCAGCGTGAGGGGCGAGGGCGAGGGCGATGCCACCAACGGCAAGCT
GACCCTGAAGTTCATCTGCACCACCGGCAAGCTGCCCGTGCCCTGGCCCACCCTCGTGACCACCCTGAGC
CACGGCGTGCAGTGCTTCGCCCGCTACCCCGACCACATGAAGCAGCACGACTTCTTCAAGTCCGCCATGC
CCGAAGGCTACGTCCAGGAGCGCACCATCTTCTTCAAGGACGACGGCACCTACAAGACCCGCGCCGAGGT
GAAGTTCGAGGGCGACACCCTAGTGAACCGCATCGAGCTGAAGGGCGTCGACTTCAAGGAGGACGGCAAC
ATCCTGGGGCACAAGCTGGAGTACAACTTCAACAGCCACAACATCTATATCATGGCCGTCAAGCAGAAGA
ACGGCATCAAGGTGAACTTCAAGATCCGCCACAACGTGGAGGACGGCAGCGTGCAGCTCGCCGACCACTA
CCAGCAGAACACCCCCATCGGCGACGGCCCCGTGCTGCTGCCCGACAGCCACTACCTGAGCACCCAGTCC
GTGCTGAGCAAAGACCCCAACGAGAAGCGCGATCACATGGTCCTGCTGGAGTTCCGCACCGCCGCCGGGA
TCACTCTCGGCATGGACGAGCTGTACAAGTGAGCTTCCACTGGATTGTACAATTACCAACTGATCTAGAA
CCGGTCATGGCCGCAATAAAATATCTTTATTTTCATTACATCTGTGTGTTGGTTTTTTGTGTGTTCGAAC
TAGATGCTGTCGACCGATGCGCTCGCGGAGTTCTGCAATTCATGTGATCTGCGCCTGGGAGCTCACGGGG
ACAGCCCCCCCCCAAAGCCCCCAGGGATGTAATTACGTCCCTCCCCCGCTAGGGGGCAGCAGCGAGCCGC
CCGGGGCTCCGCTCCGGTCCGGCGCTCCCCCCGCATCCCCGAGCCGGCAGCGTGCGGGGACAGCCCGGGC
ACGGGGAAGGTGGCACGGGATCGCTTTCCTCTGAACGCTTCTCGCTGCTCTTTGAGCCTGCAGACACCTG
GGGGGATACGGGGAAAAAGCTAGGCTGAAAGAGGATCTTAGAATGACACGCGCCTGGGAGCTCACGGGGA
CAGCCCCCCCCCAAAGCCCCCAGGGATGTAATTACGTCCCTCCCCCGCTAGGGGGCAGCAGCGAGCCGCC
CGGGGCTCCGCTCCGGTCCGGCGCTCCCCCCGCATCCCCGAGCCGGCAGCGTGCGGGGACAGCCCGGGCA
CGGGGAAGGTGGCACGGGATCGCTTTCCTCTGAACGCTTCTCGCTGCTCTTTGAGCCTGCAGACACCTGG
GGGGATACGGGGAAAAAGCTGGATCATAACTCGACGTGCATACTTAAGTTTGTACAAAAAAGAGCAGAAA
GGTAGCGTCAACGATAGGTGTAACTGTCGTGTTTGTAACGGTACTTCCAACAGCTGGCGAGGTGCCACCA
TGAGAACTTACCGGTACTTCTTGCTGCTCTTTTGGGTCGGCCAGCCCTACCCAACTTTCTCAAACCCATT
ATCTAAAAGGACTAGTGGCTTCCCAGCAAAGAGGAAAGCCCTGGAGCTCTCTGCAAACAGCAGGAATGAG
CTGAGCCGTTCGAAAAGGAGTTGGATGTGGAATCAGTTCTTCCTCCTGGAGGAATACACGGGATCCGATT
ATCAGTACGTGGGCAAGTTACATTCAGACCAGGATAGAGGAGATGGATCACTTAAATATATCCTTTCAGG
AGATGGAGCGGGCGATCTCTTCATTATCAATGAGAACACAGGCGACATACAGGCCACCAAGAGGCTGGAC
AGGGAAGAAAAACCTGTTTACATCCTTCGAGCTCAAGCTGTCAACAGAAGGACAGGTAGACCCGTCGAGC
CTGAGTCTGAATTCATCATCAAGATCCACGACATCAATGACAATGAGCCAATATTCACCAAGGACGTTTA
CACAGCCACAGTCCCGGAGATGGCTGATGTTGGCACATTTGTGGTCCAAGTCACGGCGACTGATGCTGAC
GACCCAACATATGGGAACAGTGCTAAAGTCGTCTATAGCATCCTGCAGGGACAGCCCTACTTTTCAGTGG
AATCGGAAACAGGTATCATCAAGACAGCGTTGCTCAACATGGATCGAGAAAACAGAGAACAGTACCAAGT
GGTGATTCAGGCCAAGGACATGGGCGGCCAGATGGGAGGACTGTCGGGGACTACGACCGTGAACATCACG
CTGACAGATGTCAATGACAACCCACCCCGTTTCCCCCAGAGTACCTACCAGTTTAAGACCCCCGAGTCCT
CTCCACCGGGAACGCCAATTGGCAGGATCAAAGCCAGTGATGCCGATGTGGGAGAAAATGCGGAGATCGA
GTACAGCATCACTGACGGTGAGGGACACGAGATGTTTGATGTCATCACCGACCAGGAAACCCAGGAAGGG
ATCATAACTGTCAAAAAGCTCTTGGATTTTGAGAAGAAGAAGGTGTACACCCTCAAGGTGGAAGCCTCCA
ATCCCCACGTCGAACCCCGATTTCTCTACCTGGGTCCCTTCAAAGACTCGGCCACGGTGAGAATCGTGGT
GGACGATGTGGACGAACCTCCTGTGTTCAGCAAACTGGCCTACATCCTACAGATACGGGAGGATGCCCGG
ATAAATACGACCATAGGCTCTGTCGCAGCTCAGGATCCTGACGCTGCCAGGAATCCTGTCAAGTATTCTG
TGGATAGACACACAGATATGGACAGGATATTCAACATTGATTCTGGAAATGGTTCGATTTTTACATCAAA
ACTTCTCGACCGGGAAACCCTGCTGTGGCACAACATCACAGTGATCGCAACGGAGATTAATAACCCAAAG
CAAAGCAGCCGCGTTCCTCTATATATTAAAGTTCTCGACGTCAACGACAATGCCCCAGAGTTTGCTGAGT
TCTATGAAACTTTTGTCTGTGAAAAAGCAAAGGCAGATCAGCTGATTCAGACCCTGCGTGCTGTTGACAA
GGATGATCCTTACAGCGGACACCAATTTTCCTTCTCCTTGGCCCCAGAAGCAGCCAGCAGCTCAAACTTT
ACTATACAAGACAACAAAGACAACACTGCAGGGATCCTAACTCGGAAAAATGGCTATAACAGACACGAGA
TGAGCACCTATCTCCTGCCTGTGGTCATTTCGGACAACGACTACCCAGTCCAAAGCAGCACTGGGACAGT
GACTGTCCGGGTCTGTGCATGTGACCACCATGGGAACATGCAGTCCTGCCACGCCGAGGCCCTCATCCAC
CCCACAGGGCTGAGCACAGGGGCTCTGGTGGCCATCCTTCTGTGCATCGTGATCCTACTAGTGACAGTGG
TGCTGTTCGCAGCTCTGAGGCGGCAGCGAAAGAAAGAGCCTTTGATCATTTCCAAAGAGGACATCAGAGA
TAACATTGTCAGTTACAACGACGAAGGTGGCGGAGAGGAGGACACCCAGGCCTTTGATATCGGAACCCTG
AGGAACCCTGAAGCCATGGAGGACAGCAAATCGCGCAGGGACATTGTGCCTGAAGCTCTTTTTCTACCCC
GGCGGACTCCAACAGCTCGTGACAACACGGATGTCAGAGATTTCATTAACCAAAGGTTAAAGGAAAATGA
CACGGACCCAACAGCCCCTCCTTACGACTCCTTGGCCACCTATGCCTACGAAGGCACCGGCTCTGTGGCC
GACTCCCTGAGCTCGCTGGAATCCGTGACCACGGATGGAGATCAAGATTATGACTATTTGAGTGACTGGG
GCCCTCGGTTCAAAAAGCTGGCAGATATGTATGGAGGGATGGACAGTGACAAAGACTCCGGATCTGGCGC
CACCAACTTCTCTCTGCTGAAGCAGGCCGGCGACGTGGAGGAGAACCCAGGCCCAATGGTGAGCGAGCTG
ATTAAGGAGAACATGCACATGAAGCTGTACATGGAGGGCACCGTGAACAACCACCACTTCAAGTGCACAT
CCGAGGGCGAAGGCAAGCCCTACGAGGGCACCCAGACCATGAGAATCAAGGCGGTCGAGGGCGGCCCTCT
CCCCTTCGCCTTCGACATCCTGGCTACCAGCTTCATGTACGGCAGCAAAACCTTCATCAACCACACCCAG
GGCATCCCCGACTTCTTTAAGCAGTCCTTCCCCGAGGGCTTCACATGGGAGAGAGTCACCACATACGAAG
ATGGGGGCGTGCTGACCGCTACCCAGGACACCAGCCTCCAGGACGGCTGCCTCATCTACAACGTCAAGAT
CAGAGGGGTGAACTTCCCATCCAACGGCCCTGTGATGCAGAAGAAAACACTCGGCTGGGAGGCCTCCACC
GAGACACTGTACCCCGCTGACGGCGGCCTGGAAGGCAGAGCCGACATGGCCCTGAAGCTCGTGGGCGGGG
GCCACCTGATCTGCAACCTTAAGACCACATACAGATCCAAGAAACCCGCTAAGAACCTCAAGATGCCCGG
CGTCTACTATGTGGACAGGAGACTGGAAAGAATCAAGGAGGCCGACAAAGAGACATACGTCGAGCAGCAC
GAGGTGGCTGTGGCCAGATACTGCGACCTCCCTAGCAAACTGGGGCACAAACTTAATTGAGCTTCCACTG
GATTGTACAATTACCAACTGATCTAGAACCGGTCATGGCCGCAATAAAATATCTTTATTTTCATTACATC
TGTGTGTTGGTTTTTTGTGTGTTCGAACTAGATGCTGTCGACCGATGCGCTTACGGAGTTCTGCAATTCA
TGTGATCTGCGCCTGGGAGCTCACGGGGACAGCCCCCCCCCAAAGCCCCCAGGGATGTAATTACGTCCCT
CCCCCGCTAGGGGGCAGCAGCGAGCCGCCCGGGGCTCCGCTCCGGTCCGGCGCTCCCCCCGCATCCCCGA
GCCGGCAGCGTGCGGGGACAGCCCGGGCACGGGGAAGGTGGCACGGGATCGCTTTCCTCTGAACGCTTCT
CGCTGCTCTTTGAGCCTGCAGACACCTGGGGGGATACGGGGAAAAAGCTAGGCTGAAAGAGGATCTTAGA
ATGACACGCGCCTGGGAGCTCACGGGGACAGCCCCCCCCCAAAGCCCCCAGGGATGTAATTACGTCCCTC
CCCCGCTAGGGGGCAGCAGCGAGCCGCCCGGGGCTCCGCTCCGGTCCGGCGCTCCCCCCGCATCCCCGAG
CCGGCAGCGTGCGGGGACAGCCCGGGCACGGGGAAGGTGGCACGGGATCGCTTTCCTCTGAACGCTTCTC
GCTGCTCTTTGAGCCTGCAGACACCTGGGGGGATACGGGGAAAAAGCTGGATCATAACTCGACGTGCATA
CTTAAGTTTGTACAAAAAAGAGCAGATGCGGGTGCCAGGGCGTGCCCTTGGGCTCCCCGGGCGCGTACTC
CAGGTGCCACCATGGGAGCCCGGTGCCGCAGCTTTTCCGCGCTCCTGCTCCTGCTGCAGGTATCCTCATG
GCTTTGCCAGGAGCTGGAGCCTGAGTCCTGCAGTCCCGGCTTCAGTTCCGAGGTCTACACCTTCCCGGTG
CCGGAGAGGCACCTGGAGAGAGGCCATGTCCTGGGCAGAGTGAGATTTGAAGGATGCACTGGCCGGCCAA
GGACAGCCTTCTTTTCGGAGGACTCCCGATTCAAAGTGGCGACAGACGGCACCATCACAGTGAAGCGGCA
TCTAAAGCTCCACAAGCTGGAGACTAGTTTCCTCGTCCGCGCCCGGGACTCCAGTCATAGGGAGCTGTCT
ACCAAAGTGACGCTGAAGTCCATGGGGCACCACCATCACCGGCACCACCACCGCGACCCTGCCTCTGAAT
CCAACCCAGAGCTGCTCATGTTTCCCAGCGTGTACCCAGGTCTAAGAAGGCAGAAACGAGACTGGGTCAT
CCCTCCCATCAGCTGCCCCGAAAATGAAAAGGGCGAATTTCCAAAGAACCTGGTTCAGATCAAATCCAAC
AGGGACAAAGAAACAAAGGTTTTCTACAGCATCACCGGCCAAGGAGCTGACAAACCCCCCGTTGGCGTTT
TCATCATTGAGAGGGAGACAGGCTGGCTGAAAGTGACACAGCCTCTGGATAGAGAAGCCATTGCCAAGTA
CATCCTCTATTCTCATGCCGTGTCATCAAATGGGGAAGCGGTGGAGGATCCCATGGAGATAGTGATCACA
GTGACAGATCAGAATGACAACAGGCCAGAGTTTACCCAGCCGGTCTTTGAGGGATTCGTTGCAGAAGGCG
CTGTTCCAGGAACCTCCGTGATGAAGGTATCAGCCACCGATGCAGACGATGACGTCAACACCTACAACGC
TGCCATCGCCTACACCATCGTCAGCCAGGATCCTGAGCTGCCTCACAAAAACATGTTCACTGTCAATAGG
GACACCGGGGTCATCAGTGTGCTCACCTCTGGGCTGGACCGAGAGAGTTACCCTACATACACTCTGGTGG
TTCAGGCTGCTGACCTTCAAGGTGAAGGCTTGAGCACAACAGCCAAGGCTGTGATCACTGTCAAGGATAT
TAATGACAACGCTCCTGTGTTCAACCCAAGCACGTATCAGGGTCAAGTGCCTGAGAATGAGGTCAATGCC
CGGATCGCCACACTCAAAGTGACCGATGATGATGCCCCCAACACTCCGGCGTGGAAAGCTGTGTACACCG
TAGTCAACGATCCTGACCAGCAGTTCGTTGTTGTCACAGACCCCACGACCAATGATGGCATTTTGAAAAC
AGCCAAGGGCTTGGATTTTGAGGCCAAGCAGCAATACATCCTTCATGTGAGAGTGGAGAACGAGGAACCC
TTTGAGGGGTCACTTGTCCCTTCCACAGCCACTGTCACTGTGGACGTGGTAGACGTGAATGAAGCCCCCA
TCTTTATGCCTGCGGAGAGGAGAGTCGAAGTGCCCGAGGACTTTGGTGTGGGTCAGGAAATCACATCTTA
TACCGCTCGAGAGCCGGACACGTTCATGGATCAGAAGATCACGTATCGGATTTGGAGGGACACTGCCAAC
TGGCTGGAGATTAACCCAGAGACTGGTGCCATTTTCACGCGCGCTGAGATGGACAGAGAAGATGCTGAGC
ATGTGAAGAACAGCACATATGTAGCTCTCATCATCGCCACAGATGATGGTTCACCCATTGCCACTGGCAC
GGGCACTCTTCTCCTGGTCCTGTTAGACGTCAATGACAACGCTCCCATCCCAGAACCTCGAAACATGCAG
TTCTGCCAGAGGAACCCACAGCCTCATATCATCACCATCTTGGATCCAGACCTTCCCCCCAACACGTCCC
CCTTTACTGCTGAGCTAACCCATGGGGCCAGCGTCAACTGGACCATTGAGTATAATGACGCAGCTCAAGA
ATCTCTCATTTTGCAACCAAGAAAGGACTTAGAGATTGGCGAATACAAAATCCATCTCAAGCTCGCGGAT
AACCAGAACAAAGACCAGGTGACCACGTTGGACGTCCATGTGTGTGACTGTGAAGGGACGGTCAACAACT
GCATGAAGGCGGGAATCGTGGCAGCAGGATTGCAAGTTCCTGCCATCCTCGGAATCCTTGGAGGGATCCT
CGCCCTGCTGATTCTGATCCTGCTGCTCCTACTGTTTCTACGGAGGAGAACGGTGGTCAAAGAGCCCCTG
CTGCCACCAGATGATGATACCCGGGACAATGTGTATTACTATGATGAAGAAGGAGGTGGAGAAGAGGACC
AGGACTTTGATTTGAGCCAGCTGCACAGGGGCCTGGATGCCCGACCGGAAGTGACTCGAAATGATGTGGC
TCCCACCCTCATGAGCGTGCCCCAGTATCGTCCCCGTCCTGCCAATCCTGATGAAATTGGAAACTTCATC
GATGAAAACCTGAAGGCAGCCGACAGCGACCCCACGGCACCCCCTTACGACTCTCTGTTGGTGTTCGATT
ACGAGGGCAGTGGTTCTGAAGCCGCTAGCCTGAGCTCACTGAACTCCTCTGAGTCGGATCAGGACCAGGA
CTACGATTATCTGAACGAGTGGGGCAACCGATTCAAGAAGCTGGCGGACATGTACGGCGGTGGTGAGGAC
GACGGATCTGGCGCCACCAACTTCTCTCTGCTGAAGCAGGCCGGCGACGTGGAGGAGAACCCAGGCCCAA
TGGTGAGCAAGGGCGAGGAGCTGTTCACCGGGGTGGTGCCCATCCTGGTCGAGCTGGACGGCGACGTAAA
CGGCCACAAGTTCAGCGTGTCCGGCGAGGGCGAGGGCGATGCCACCTACGGCAAGCTGACCCTGAAGTTC
ATCTGCACCACCGGCAAGCTGCCCGTGCCCTGGCCCACCCTCGTGACCACCTTCGGCTACGGCCTGCAGT
GCTTCGCCCGCTACCCCGACCACATGAAGCAGCACGACTTCTTCAAGTCCGCCATGCCCGAAGGCTACGT
CCAGGAGCGCACCATCTTCTTCAAGGACGACGGCAACTACAAGACCCGCGCCGAGGTGAAGTTCGAGGGC
GACACCCTGGTGAACCGCATCGAGCTGAAGGGCATCGACTTCAAGGAGGACGGCAACATCCTGGGGCACA
AGCTGGAGTACAACTACAACAGCCACAACGTCTATATCATGGCCGACAAGCAGAAGAACGGCATCAAGGT
GAACTTCAAGATCCGCCACAACATCGAGGACGGCAGCGTGCAGCTCGCCGACCACTACCAGCAGAACACC
CCCATCGGCGACGGCCCCGTGCTGCTGCCCGACAACCACTACCTGAGCTACCAGTCCAAGCTGAGCAAAG
ACCCCAACGAGAAGCGCGATCACATGGTCCTGCTGGAGTTCGTGACCGCCGCCGGGATCACTCTCGGCAT
GGACGAGCTGTACAAGTGAGCTTCCACTGGATTGTACAATTACCAACTGATCTAGAACCGGTCATGGCCG
CAATAAAATATCTTTATTTTCATTACATCTGTGTGTTGGTTTTTTGTGTGTTCGAACTAGATGCTGTCGA
CCGATGCGCTAGA
